>Addgene plasmid #115371 | pTH862-CEN-slowmaxRLuc/minCFLuc | addgene full sequence | sequence record 247306 | Addgene NGS Result
GGATTTTAGAAAGTAAATAAAGAAGGTAGAAGAGTTACGGAATGAAGAAAAAAAAATAAACAAAGGTTTA
AAAAATTTCAACAAAAAGCGTACTTTACATATATATTTATTAGACAAGAAAAGCAGATTAAATAGATATA
CATTCGATTAACGATAAGTAAAATGTAAAATCACAGGATTTTCGTGTGTGGTCTTCTACACAGACAAGAT
GAAACAATTCGGCATTAATACCTGAGAGCAGGAAGAGCAAGATAAAAGGTAGTATTTGTTGGCGATCCCC
CTAGAGTCTTTTACATCTTCGGAAAACAAAAACTATTTTTTCTTTAATTTCTTTTTTTACTTTCTATTTT
TAATTTATATATTTATATTAAAAAATTTAAATTATAATTATTTTTATAGCACGTGATGAAAAGGACCCAG
GTGGCACTTTTCGGGGAAATGTGCGCGGAACCCCTATTTGTTTATTTTTCTAAATACATTCAAATATGTA
TCCGCTCATGAGACAATAACCCTGATAAATGCTTCAATAATATTGAAAAAGGAAGAGTATGAGTATTCAA
CATTTCCGTGTCGCCCTTATTCCCTTTTTTGCGGCATTTTGCCTTCCTGTTTTTGCTCACCCAGAAACGC
TGGTGAAAGTAAAAGATGCTGAAGATCAGTTGGGTGCACGAGTGGGTTACATCGAACTGGATCTCAACAG
CGGTAAGATCCTTGAGAGTTTTCGCCCCGAAGAACGTTTTCCAATGATGAGCACTTTTAAAGTTCTGCTA
TGTGGCGCGGTATTATCCCGTATTGACGCCGGGCAAGAGCAACTCGGTCGCCGCATACACTATTCTCAGA
ATGACTTGGTTGAGTACTCACCAGTCACAGAAAAGCATCTTACGGATGGCATGACAGTAAGAGAATTATG
CAGTGCTGCCATAACCATGAGTGATAACACTGCGGCCAACTTACTTCTGACAACGATCGGAGGACCGAAG
GAGCTAACCGCTTTTTTGCACAACATGGGGGATCATGTAACTCGCCTTGATCGTTGGGAACCGGAGCTGA
ATGAAGCCATACCAAACGACGAGCGTGACACCACGATGCCTGTAGCAATGGCAACAACGTTGCGCAAACT
ATTAACTGGCGAACTACTTACTCTAGCTTCCCGGCAACAATTAATAGACTGGATGGAGGCGGATAAAGTT
GCAGGACCACTTCTGCGCTCGGCCCTTCCGGCTGGCTGGTTTATTGCTGATAAATCTGGAGCCGGTGAGC
GTGGGTCTCGCGGTATCATTGCAGCACTGGGGCCAGATGGTAAGCCCTCCCGTATCGTAGTTATCTACAC
GACGGGGAGTCAGGCAACTATGGATGAACGAAATAGACAGATCGCTGAGATAGGTGCCTCACTGATTAAG
CATTGGTAACTGTCAGACCAAGTTTACTCATATATACTTTAGATTGATTTAAAACTTCATTTTTAATTTA
AAAGGATCTAGGTGAAGATCCTTTTTGATAATCTCATGACCAAAATCCCTTAACGTGAGTTTTCGTTCCA
CTGAGCGTCAGACCCCGTAGAAAAGATCAAAGGATCTTCTTGAGATCCTTTTTTTCTGCGCGTAATCTGC
TGCTTGCAAACAAAAAAACCACCGCTACCAGCGGTGGTTTGTTTGCCGGATCAAGAGCTACCAACTCTTT
TTCCGAAGGTAACTGGCTTCAGCAGAGCGCAGATACCAAATACTGTTCTTCTAGTGTAGCCGTAGTTAGG
CCACCACTTCAAGAACTCTGTAGCACCGCCTACATACCTCGCTCTGCTAATCCTGTTACCAGTGGCTGCT
GCCAGTGGCGATAAGTCGTGTCTTACCGGGTTGGACTCAAGACGATAGTTACCGGATAAGGCGCAGCGGT
CGGGCTGAACGGGGGGTTCGTGCACACAGCCCAGCTTGGAGCGAACGACCTACACCGAACTGAGATACCT
ACAGCGTGAGCTATGAGAAAGCGCCACGCTTCCCGAAGGGAGAAAGGCGGACAGGTATCCGGTAAGCGGC
AGGGTCGGAACAGGAGAGCGCACGAGGGAGCTTCCAGGGGGAAACGCCTGGTATCTTTATAGTCCTGTCG
GGTTTCGCCACCTCTGACTTGAGCGTCGATTTTTGTGATGCTCGTCAGGGGGGCGGAGCCTATGGAAAAA
CGCCAGCAACGCGGCCTTTTTACGGTTCCTGGCCTTTTGCTGGCCTTTTGCTCACATGTTCTTTCCTGCG
TTATCCCCTGATTCTGTGGATAACCGTATTACCGCCTTTGAGTGAGCTGATACCGCTCGCCGCAGCCGAA
CGACCGAGCGCAGCGAGTCAGTGAGCGAGGAAGCGGAAGAGCGCCCAATACGCAAACCGCCTCTCCCCGC
GCGTTGGCCGATTCATTAATGCAGCTGGCACGACAGGTTTCCCGACTGGAAAGCGGGCAGTGAGCGCAAC
GCAATTAATGTGAGTTAGCTCACTCATTAGGCACCCCAGGCTTTACACTTTATGCTTCCGGCTCGTATGT
TGTGTGGAATTGTGAGCGGATAACAATTTCACACAGGAAACAGCTATGACCATGATTACGCCAAGCTCGA
AATTAACCCTCACTAAAGGGAACAAAAGCTGGTACCGGGCCCCCCCTCGAGGGCATGCGAAGGAAAATGA
GAAATATCGAGGGAGACGATTCAGAGGAGCAGGACAAACTATAACCGACTGTTTGTTGGAGGATGCCGTA
CATAACGAACACTGCTGAAGCTACCATGTCTACAGTTTAGAGGAATGGGTACAACTCACAGGCGAGGGAT
GGTGTTCACTCGTGCTAGCAAACGCGGTGGGAGCAAAAAGTAGAATATTATCTTTTATTCGTGAAACTTC
GAACACTGTCATCTAAAGATGCTATATACTAATATAGGCATACTTGATAATGAAAACTATAAATCGTAAA
GACATAAGAGATCCGCTTATTTAGAGTGTCGAATTCTTATTAGGACATTTGTTCGTTTTTCAAGACTCTT
TCGACAAAGGATTTAATGTATTTACCCATTTCGTCCGGCGCGTCTTCTTGGGAAAAATGCAAACCTTTGA
CTTTGACAAATTCAGTGTTCGGAAATTTTTTCGCACCTTCGACAATCGCGTTGGAAAAAAAACCGGGGTC
GGATTCAATAAACATTTTCGGCAAGTCGTCGGACGCTCTCAAGTAGGCGTTGTAGTTTCTGACAATTTGG
ACGACGTCCGGTTTACCACCTTTGACCAACGGAATTTCTCTCGGCCAGGACAAAGTCGGTCTTCTGACTT
CACCTTTTTCTTTAAACGGTTCCAAGTACGCCGCAAATTCTTCCGGTTCCAATTTTCTCATAATTTTGGA
CGGCAACATAGTTTCGACAAAAAAGTTGTTTTCCAAGACCATTTTTTCACCTTCTTCGGATTTAATCAAC
GCAATGTCTTCTTCAATGTCCGGCCATTCGTCCCAGGATTCAATGACGTCGACGACGGATTCCGCATGGA
CAATCGCTTTAATTTTGTCTTGATGTTCGTAGGAGTAATGAAACGCCAAACACGCACCCCAGTCATGACC
GACAAAAATAATTTTTTTCGGCAAGTTCAACAATTCAAACCACGCAGTCAAGTATTTGTAATGGTCCAAC
AATCTGTAGGAACCGTTACCGGATTTACCGGATTTACCCATACCAATCAAGTCCGGAATAATACATCTCG
CGACGGGTTCAATATGCGGGACGACATGTCTCCACAAGTAGGAGGACGCCGCGTTACCATGCAAAAAAAT
GACCGCGTTTTCCGCATGTTTTTCGGAGTCGTAGTAGTTAATAAAGGAGTCCAAGACGTTCATTTGTTTA
CATCTCGCCCACCATTGCGGACCAGTAATCATTCTTTTTCTTTGTTCCGGGTCGTAGACTTTGGAAGTCA
TCCCGGGTTTATTTGTATTTAATTTATTTTCTTGAGCAGACAAATTGGTAAACAAAACTTTAGTAATAAT
AATGATTTAATTAATGATAGTATAGGGAAATTTTTATTGGCGAGTAAACCTGGATAATTTGACAGAAAGG
TAACCGTTACGGAAAGATCTTGAATAAAATTCTACGGGTACCTGATAGCAATTGGTAACAAAACAAATAA
CTCTTCAAAAAACTGACAGTTTTCAAAAAAAGTAAAGGACTTTAATTAATAAGGGAAAATAAATTTTCTC
TTTCAATAAATTTAACACAGAATTCTCTTAATAATTTTCTAATAATAATCTACTTTAAAAACAAAATATA
ATCGGTTTAGCAAGCCATTTTTCAATGATCTTTAATTTTTTAATACGATACTGATAATAACTTAATAAAC
TGAACTAAAATAAAATATTTTGTTTTGATTGCGAAGTAGATGAGTGAGCTGTGTGGCTGGTGAGTTGTAT
AATTCGCTAGTGAAACCGGGGAGTTGATTGTAGCTTGGTATAGCTTGAAATATTGTGCAGAAAAAGAAAC
AAGGAAGAAAGGGAACGAGAACAATGACGAGGAAACAAAAGATTAATAATTGCAGGTCTATTTATACTTG
ATAGCAAGACAGCAAACTTTTTTTTATTTCAAATTCAAGTAACTGGAAGGAAGGCCGTATACCGTTGCTC
ATTAGAGAGTAGTGTGCGTGAATGAAGGAAGGAAAAAGTTTCGTGTGCTTCGAGATACCCCTCATCAGCT
CTGGAACAACGACATCTGTTGGTGCTGTCTTTGTCGTTAATTTTTTCCTTTAGTGTCTTCCATCATTTTT
TTGTCATTGCGGATATGGTGAGACAACAACGGGGGAGAGAGAAAAGAAAAAAAAAGAAAAGAATCCGGGA
GTTTATCATTATCAATACTGCCATTTCAAAGAATACGTAAATAATTAATAGTAGTGATTTTCCTAACTTT
ATTTAGTCAAAAAATTAGCCTTTTAATTCTGCTGTAACCCGTACATGCCCAAAATAGGGGGCGGGTTACA
CAGAATATATAACATCGTAGGTGTCTGGGTGAACAGTTTATTCCTGGCATCCACTAAATATAATGGAGCC
CGCTTTTTAAGCTGGCATCCAGAAAAAAAAAGAATCCCAGCACCAAAATATTGTTTTCTTCACCAACCAT
CAGTTCATAGGTCCATTCTCTTAGCGCAACTACAGAGAACAGGGGCACAAACAGGCAAAAAACGGGCACA
ACCTCAATGGAGTGATGCAACCTGCCTGGAGTAAATGATGACACAAGGCAATTGACCCACGCATGTATCT
ATCTCATTTTCTTACACCTTCTATTACCTTCTGCTCTCTCTGATTTGGAAAAAGCTGAAAAAAAAGGTTG
AAACCAGTTCCCTGAAATTATTCCCCTACTTGACTAATAAGTATATAAAGACGGTAGGTATTGATTGTAA
TTCTGTAAATCTATTTCTTAAACTTCTTAAATTCTACTTTTATAGTTAGTCTTTTTTTTAGTTTTAAAAC
ACCAAGAACTTAGTTTCGACGGATCCATGGAGGACGCAAAAAACATAAAAAAAGGGCCTGCGCCCTTCTA
TCCTCTCGAGGATGGGACGGCGGGGGAGCAGCTCCATAAAGCGATGAAAAGGTACGCACTCGTGCCTGGG
ACGATAGCGTTTACGGATGCACATATAGAGGTGAACATAACGTACGCGGAGTACTTCGAGATGTCGGTGC
GGCTCGCAGAGGCGATGAAACGGTATGGGCTCAATACGAATCACAGGATAGTAGTATGCTCGGAGAACTC
GCTCCAGTTCTTTATGCCTGTGCTCGGGGCGCTCTTTATAGGGGTGGCAGTGGCGCCCGCGAACGACATA
TATAATGAGCGGGAGCTCCTCAACTCGATGAACATATCGCAGCCTACGGTAGTGTTTGTGTCGAAAAAAG
GGCTCCAGAAAATACTCAACGTGCAGAAAAAACTCCCCATAATACAGAAAATAATAATAATGGATTCGAA
AACGGATTACCAGGGGTTTCAGTCGATGTACACGTTCGTAACGTCGCATCTCCCTCCCGGGTTTAATGAG
TACGATTTTGTACCCGAGTCGTTTGATCGGGACAAAACGATAGCACTCATAATGAATTCGTCGGGATCGA
CGGGGCTCCCTAAAGGGGTGGCACTCCCTCATAGGACGGCATGCGTAAGGTTCTCGCATGCAAGGGACCC
TATATTTGGGAATCAGATAATACCTGATACGGCGATACTCTCGGTGGTGCCCTTCCATCACGGGTTTGGG
ATGTTTACGACGCTCGGGTATCTCATATGTGGGTTTCGGGTAGTACTCATGTATAGGTTTGAGGAGGAGC
TCTTTCTCCGGTCGCTCCAGGATTACAAAATACAGTCGGCGCTCCTCGTACCCACGCTCTTTTCGTTCTT
CGCAAAATCGACGCTCATAGACAAATACGATCTCTCGAATCTCCACGAGATAGCGTCGGGGGGGGCACCT
CTCTCGAAAGAGGTAGGGGAGGCGGTGGCAAAACGGTTCCATCTCCCCGGGATACGGCAGGGGTATGGGC
TCACGGAGACGACGTCGGCGATACTCATAACGCCCGAGGGGGATGATAAACCTGGGGCGGTAGGGAAAGT
GGTGCCCTTTTTTGAGGCGAAAGTGGTGGATCTCGATACGGGGAAAACGCTCGGGGTGAATCAGAGGGGG
GAGCTCTGTGTAAGGGGGCCTATGATAATGTCGGGGTATGTAAACAATCCTGAGGCGACGAACGCACTCA
TAGACAAAGATGGGTGGCTCCATTCGGGGGACATAGCGTACTGGGACGAGGACGAGCACTTCTTCATAGT
GGACCGGCTCAAATCGCTCATAAAATACAAAGGGTATCAGGTGGCACCCGCGGAGCTCGAGTCGATACTC
CTCCAGCACCCCAACATATTCGACGCGGGGGTGGCAGGGCTCCCCGACGATGACGCAGGGGAGCTCCCCG
CAGCAGTGGTGGTGCTCGAGCACGGGAAAACGATGACGGAGAAAGAGATAGTGGATTACGTAGCATCGCA
GGTAACGACGGCGAAAAAACTCCGGGGGGGGGTGGTGTTTGTGGACGAGGTACCTAAAGGGCTCACGGGG
AAACTCGACGCAAGGAAAATAAGGGAGATACTCATAAAAGCAAAAAAAGGGGGGAAATAAGTCGACCTGC
AGGCATGCAAGCTTTGGACTTCTTCGCCAGAGGTTTGGTCAAGTCTCCAATCAAGGTTGTCGGCTTGTCT
ACCTTGCCAGAAATTTACGAAAAGATGGAAAAGGGTCAAATCGTTGGTAGATACGTTGTTGACACTTCTA
AATAAGCGAATTTCTTATGATTTATGATTTTTATTATTAAATAAGTTATAAAAAAAATAAGTGTATACAA
ATTTTAAAGTGACTCTTAGGTTTTAAAACGAAAATTCTTATTCTTGAGTAACTCTTTCCTGTAGGTCAGG
TTGCTTTCTCAGGTATAGCATGAGGTCGCTCTTATTGACCACACCTCTACCGGCATGCCGGTCGAAATTC
CCCTACCCTATGAAAAGCGGCCGCCACCGCGGTGGAGCTCCAATTCGCCCTATAGTGAGTCGTATTACAA
TTCACTGGCCGTCGTTTTACAACGTCGTGACTGGGAAAACCCTGGCGTTACCCAACTTAATCGCCTTGCA
GCACATCCCCCTTTCGCCAGCTGGCGTAATAGCGAAGAGGCCCGCACCGATCGCCCTTCCCAACAGTTGC
GCAGCCTGAATGGCGAATGG
[124 nt withheld, positions 7721-7844]
C
[91 nt withheld, positions 7846-7936]
A
[49 nt withheld, positions 7938-7986]
CCTTTGACGTTGGAGTCCACGTTCTTT
[37 nt withheld, positions 8014-8050]
ACCCTATCTCGGTCTATTCTTTTGATTTATAAGGGATTTTGCCGATTTCGGCCTATTGGTTAAAAAATGA
GCTGATTTAACAAAAATTTAACGCGAATTTTAACAAAATATTAACGCTTACAATTTCCTGATGCGGTATT
TTCTCCTTACGCATCTGTGCGGTATTTCACACCGCATAGGGTAATAACTGATATAATTAAATTGAAGCTC
TAATTTGTGAGTTTAGTATACATGCATTTACTTATAATACAGTTTTTTAGTTTTGCTGGCCGCATCTTCT
CAAATATGCTTCCCAGCCTGCTTTTCTGTAACGTTCACCCTCTACCTTAGCATCCCTTCCCTTTGCAAAT
AGTCCTCTTCCAACAATAATAATGTCAGATCCTGTAGAGACCACATCATCCACGGTTCTATACTGTTGAC
CCAATGCGTCTCCCTTGTCATCTAAACCCACACCGGGTGTCATAATCAACCAATCGTAACCTTCATCTCT
TCCACCCATGTCTCTTTGAGCAATAAAGCCGATAACAAAATCTTTGTCGCTCTTCGCAATGTCAACAGTA
CCCTTAGTATATTCTCCAGTAGATAGGGAGCCCTTGCATGACAATTCTGCTAACATCAAAAGGCCTCTAG
GTTCCTTTGTTACTTCTTCTGCCGCCTGCTTCAAACCGCTAACAATACCTGGGCCCACCACACCGTGTGC
ATTCGTAATGTCTGCCCATTCTGCTATTCTGTATACACCCGCAGAGTACTGCAATTTGACTGTATTACCA
ATGTCAGCAAATTTTCTGTCTTCGAAGAGTAAAAAATTGTACTTGGCGGATAATGCCTTTAGCGGCTTAA
CTGTGCCCTCCATGGAAAAATCAGTCAAGATATCCACATGTGTTTTTAGTAAACAAATTTTGGGACCTAA
TGCTTCAACTAACTCCAGTAATTCCTTGGTGGTACGAACATCCAATGAAGCACACAAGTTTGTTTGCTTT
TCGTGCATGATATTAAATAGCTTGGCAGCAACAGGACTAGGATGAGTAGCAGCACGTTCCTTATATGTAG
CTTTCGACATGATTTATCTTCGTTTCCTGCAGGTTTTTGTTCTGTGCAGTTGGGTTAAGAATACTGGGCA
ATTTCATGTTTCTTCAACACTACATATGCGTATATATACCAATCTAAGTCTGTGCTCCTTCCTTCGTTCT
TCCTTCTGTTCGGAGATTACCGAATCAAAAAAATTTCAAGGAAACCGAAATCAAAAAAAAGAATAAAAAA
AAAATGATGAATTGAAAAGGTGGTATGGTGCACTCTCAGTACAATCTGCTCTGATGCCGCATAGTTAAGC
CAGCCCCGACACCCGCCAACACCCGCTGACGCGCCCTGACGGGCTTGTCTGCTCCCGGCATCCGCTTACA
GACAAGCTGTGACCGTCTCCGGGAGCTGCATGTGTCAGAGGTTTTCACCGTCATCACCGAAACGCGCGAG
ACGAAAGGGCCTCGTGATACGCCTATTTTTATAGGTTAATGTCATGATAATAATGGTTTCTTAGACGGAT
CGCTTGCCTGTAACTTACACGCGCCTCGTATCTTTTAATGATGGAATAATTTGGGAATTTACTCTGTGTT
TATTTATTTTTATGTTTTGTATTT
Features (pLannotate 1.2.2; 27 found; start..end, strand, type, name):
    444..548     +  promoter       AmpR promoter: bla
    549..1409    +  CDS            AmpR: β-lactamase; bla; confers resistance to ampicillin, carbenicillin, and related antibiotics
   1580..2168    +  rep_origin     ori: high-copy-number ColE1/pMB1/pBR322/pUC origin of replication
   2351..2443    +  CDS            lacI (fragment): lac repressor; lacI; The lac repressor binds to the lac operator to inhibit transcription in E. coli. This inhibition can be relieved by adding lactose or isopropyl-β-D-thiogalactopyranoside (IPTG).
   2456..2477    +  protein_bind   CAP binding site: CAP binding activates transcription in the presence of cAMP. E. coli catabolite activator protein
   2492..2522    +  promoter       lac promoter: promoter for the E. coli lac operon
   2530..2546    +  protein_bind   lac operator: The lac repressor binds to the lac operator to inhibit transcription in E. coli. This inhibition can be relieved by adding lactose or isopropyl-β-D-thiogalactopyranoside (IPTG). lac repressor encoded by lacI
   2591..2609    +  promoter       T3 promoter: promoter for bacteriophage T3 RNA polymerase
   2621..2642    -  misc_feature   MCS (fragment): pBluescript multiple cloning site
   2657..2956    -  terminator     ADH2 terminator: transcription terminator for the S. cerevisiae alcohol dehydrogenase 2 (ADH2) gene
   2989..3921    -  CDS            LUCI_RENRE: Experimental evidence at protein level: Swiss-Prot protein existence level 1. Upon binding the substrate, the enzyme catalyzes an oxygenation, producing a very short-lived hydroperoxide that cyclizes into a dioxetanone structure, which collapses, releasing a CO(2) molecule. The spontaneous breakdown of the dioxetanone releases the energy (about 50 kcal/mole) that is necessary to generate the excited state of the coelenteramide product, which is the singlet form of the monoanion. In vivo the product undergoes the process of nonradiative energy transfer to an accessory protein, a green fluoresce
   4432..4823    -  promoter       ADH1 promoter: S. cerevisiae ADH1; promoter for alcohol dehydrogenase 1
   4836..5479    +  promoter       GAP promoter: S. cerevisiae TDH3; promoter for glyceraldehyde-3-phosphate dehydrogenase
   5487..7127    +  CDS            LUCI_PHOPY: Experimental evidence at protein level: Swiss-Prot protein existence level 1. Produces green light with a wavelength of 562 nm. From Photinus pyralis (Common eastern firefly) (Lampyris pyralis).
   7130..7154    +  misc_feature   MCS (fragment): pUC18/19 multiple cloning site
   7148..7282    +  CDS            ADH1 (fragment): ADH1_YEAST - Also known as ADC1. Experimental evidence at protein level: Swiss-Prot protein existence level 1. This isozyme preferentially catalyzes the conversion of primary unbranched alcohols to their corresponding aldehydes. Also shows activity toward secondary alcohols. From Saccharomyces cerevisiae (strain ATCC 204508 / S288c) (Baker's yeast).
   7286..7473    +  terminator     ADH1 terminator: S. cerevisiae ADH1; transcription terminator for the S. cerevisiae alcohol dehydrogenase 1 (ADH1) gene
   7506..7530    -  misc_feature   MCS (fragment): pBluescript multiple cloning site
   7539..7557    -  promoter       T7 promoter: promoter for bacteriophage T7 RNA polymerase
   7560..7717    +  CDS            lacZα (fragment): LacZα fragment of β-galactosidase; lacZ fragment
   7721..8149    +  rep_origin     f1 ori (sequence partly withheld): f1 bacteriophage origin of replication; arrow indicates direction of (+) strand synthesis
   8177..8228    -  misc_feature   bom (fragment): basis of mobility region from pBR322
   8307..9110    -  CDS            URA3: orotidine-5'-phosphate decarboxylase, required for uracil biosynthesis; S. cerevisiae URA3; yeast auxotrophic marker, counterselectable with 5-fluoroorotic acid (5-FOA)
   9111..9326    -  promoter       URA3 promoter: S. cerevisiae URA3
   9334..9383    -  misc_feature   bom (fragment): basis of mobility region from pBR322
   9485..9520    -  CDS            rop (fragment): Rop protein, which maintains plasmids at low copy number; rop
   9588..407     -  misc_feature   CEN/ARS (across the origin): S. cerevisiae CEN6 centromere fused to an autonomously replicating sequence
