[The description below was written by a language model from this plasmid's Addgene catalogue record and pLannotate feature annotations shown in this document.]
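Description:
pTH862-CEN-slowmaxRLuc/minCFLuc is a yeast expression shuttle plasmid of about 9.7 kb, built on the pTH644 backbone and carrying a dual-luciferase reporter pair. In Saccharomyces cerevisiae it is maintained through a CEN6/ARS element, which gives stable, low-copy centromeric inheritance. Selection in yeast uses the URA3 marker, which complements uracil auxotrophy and can be counterselected with 5-FOA. In E. coli it replicates from a high-copy ColE1/pUC-type origin under ampicillin selection (bla). Remnants of a pBluescript-type scaffold are also annotated: an f1 origin, T3 and T7 promoters, lac regulatory elements and a lacZα fragment.

The two reporter cassettes sit back to back and are transcribed divergently. On one strand, the TDH3 (GAP) promoter drives a synthetic firefly luciferase, followed by the ADH1 terminator. In this gene every codon has been replaced by the least favourable yeast codon. Its last three codons are deleted, so the enzyme stays active but is no longer targeted to peroxisomes. On the other strand, the ADH1 promoter drives a Renilla luciferase recoded with the most favourable yeast codons, terminated by the ADH2 terminator. The roughly 500 bp unannotated gap between this promoter and the coding sequence is consistent with the Gcn4 5′-UTR that the record lists as part of the insert.

According to the record, Renilla output is controlled by translation initiation, whereas output of the poorly decoded firefly gene is controlled by elongation. Comparing the two signals from a single plasmid therefore offers a way to tell apart effects on the initiation and elongation phases of translation in yeast.
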