Addgene plasmid #115371: pTH862-CEN-slowmaxRLuc/minCFLuc
Purpose: Expresses translation initiation-controlled Renilla luciferase and translation elongation-controlled firefly luciferase
Depositing lab: Tobias von der Haar. Depositing organization: London and South East University Group (LASE).
Backbone
  Vector backbone: pTH644
  Backbone size w/o insert (bp): 6615
  Total vector size (bp): 9691
  Vector type: Yeast Expression
  Selectable markers: URA3
Growth in bacteria
  Bacterial resistance: Ampicillin, 100 μg/mL
  Growth temperature: 37°C
  Growth strain: DH5alpha
  Copy number: High Copy
Gene/Insert 1
  Gene/Insert name: Firefly Luciferase (codon minimised) (alt name: CFLuc)
  Species: Synthetic; Photinus pyralis
  Insert size (bp): 1664
  Mutation: All codons have been exchanged for the least favourable codons for yeast expression. The last three codons of the full-length Firefly luciferase gene have been deleted to yield a luciferase variant which is fully functional, but no longer localises to peroxisomes.
  GenBank ID: AF043450
  Promoter: TDH3
  Cloning method: Restriction Enzyme; 5′ cloning site BamHI (not destroyed); 3′ cloning site HindIII (not destroyed)
  Sequencing primers: 5′ GTATATAAAGAACGGTAGG
Gene/Insert 2
  Gene/Insert name: Gcn4 5'-UTR + Renilla luciferase (codon optimised) (alt name: RLuc)
  Species: Synthetic; Renilla reniformis
  Insert size (bp): 1446
  Mutation: All codons have been changed for the most favourable codons for yeast expression.
  GenBank ID: AF043450.1
  Promoter: ADH1
  Cloning method: Restriction Enzyme; 5′ cloning site XmaI (destroyed during cloning); 3′ cloning site EcoRI (not destroyed)
  Sequencing primers: 5′ CCTGCAATTATTAATCTTTTGTTTCC
Terms and licenses: Academic/Nonprofit Terms; Industry Terms: Not Available to Industry
How to cite: pTH862-CEN-slowmaxRLuc/minCFLuc was a gift from Tobias von der Haar (Addgene plasmid # 115371 ; http://n2t.net/addgene:115371 ; RRID:Addgene_115371)
